>Addgene plasmid #201943 | pAG416GAL10-Bat-CoV-HKU4_3CL | addgene full sequence | sequence record 402674 | Addgene NGS Result
TTGAGATCCTTTTTTTCTGCGCGTAATCTGCTGCTTGCAAACAAAAAAACCACCGCTACCAGCGGTGGTT
TGTTTGCCGGATCAAGAGCTACCAACTCTTTTTCCGAAGGTAACTGGCTTCAGCAGAGCGCAGATACCAA
ATACTGTTCTTCTAGTGTAGCCGTAGTTAGGCCACCACTTCAAGAACTCTGTAGCACCGCCTACATACCT
CGCTCTGCTAATCCTGTTACCAGTGGCTGCTGCCAGTGGCGATAAGTCGTGTCTTACCGGGTTGGACTCA
AGACGATAGTTACCGGATAAGGCGCAGCGGTCGGGCTGAACGGGGGGTTCGTGCACACAGCCCAGCTTGG
AGCGAACGACCTACACCGAACTGAGATACCTACAGCGTGAGCTATGAGAAAGCGCCACGCTTCCCGAAGG
GAGAAAGGCGGACAGGTATCCGGTAAGCGGCAGGGTCGGAACAGGAGAGCGCACGAGGGAGCTTCCAGGG
GGAAACGCCTGGTATCTTTATAGTCCTGTCGGGTTTCGCCACCTCTGACTTGAGCGTCGATTTTTGTGAT
GCTCGTCAGGGGGGCGGAGCCTATGGAAAAACGCCAGCAACGCGGCCTTTTTACGGTTCCTGGCCTTTTG
CTGGCCTTTTGCTCACATGTTCTTTCCTGCGTTATCCCCTGATTCTGTGGATAACCGTATTACCGCCTTT
GAGTGAGCTGATACCGCTCGCCGCAGCCGAACGACCGAGCGCAGCGAGTCAGTGAGCGAGGAAGCGGAAG
AGCGCCCAATACGCAAACCGCCTCTCCCCGCGCGTTGGCCGATTCATTAATGCAGCTGGCACGACAGGTT
TCCCGACTGGAAAGCGGGCAGTGAGCGCAACGCAATTAATGTGAGTTAGCTCACTCATTAGGCACCCCAG
GCTTTACACTTTATGCTTCCGGCTCGTATGTTGTGTGGAATTGTGAGCGGATAACAATTTCACACAGGAA
ACAGCTATGACCATGATTACGCCAAGCGCGCAATTAACCCTCACTAAAGGGAACAAAAGCTGGAGCTCTA
TGACCATGATTACGCCAAGCGGGGTGTGTTGTTGGTGGGTTGGGTGTATAGTTTTTTCTCCTTGACGTTA
AAGTATAGAGGTATATTAACAATTTTTTGTTGATACTTTTATGACATTTGAATAAGAAGTAATACAAACT
GAAAATGTTGAAAGTATTAGTTAAAGTGGTTATGCAGCTTTTCCATTTATATATCTGTTAATAGATCAAA
AATCATCGCTTCGCTGATTAATTACCCCAGAAATAAGGCTAAAAAACTAATCGCATTATCATCCTATGGT
TGTTAATTTGATTCGTTAATTTGAAGGTTTGTGGGGCCAGGTTACTGCCAATTTTTCCTCTTCATAACCA
TAAAAGCTAGTATTGTAGAATCTTTATTGTTCGGAGCAGTGCGGCGCGAGGCACATCTGCGTTTCAGGAA
CGCGACCGGTGAAGACGAGGACGCACGGAGGAGAGTCTTCCGTCGGAGGGCTGTCGCCCGCTCGGCGGCT
TCTAATCCGTACTTCAATATAGCAATGAGCAGTTAAGCGTATTACTGAAAGTTCCAAAGAGAAGGTTTTT
TTAGGCTAAGATAATGGGGCTCTTTACATTTCCACAACATATAAGTAAGATTAGATATGGATATGTATAT
GGTGGTAATGCCATGTAATATGATTATTAAACTTCTTTGCGTCCATCCAAAAAAAAAGTAAGAATTTTTG
AAAATTCAATATAAATGTCTAAAGGTGAAGAATTATTCAGAATTCCAGCTGACCACCGACTAGTGGATCC
CCCATCACAAGTTTGTACAAAAAAGCAGGCTACAAAATG
[918 nt withheld, positions 1860-2777]
TAAAACCCAGCTTTCTTGTACTAAGTGGTGATGGGCTGCAGGAATTCGATATCAAGCTTATCGATACCGT
CGACCTCGAGTCATGTAATTAGTTATGTCACGCTTACATTCACGCCCTCCCCCCACATCCGCTCTAACCG
AAAAGGAAGGAGTTAGACAACCTGAAGTCTAGGTCCCTATTTATTTTTTTATAGTTATGTTAGTATTAAG
AACGTTATTTATATTTCAAATTTTTCTTTTTTTTCTGTACAGACGCGTGTACGCATGTAACATTATACTG
AAAACCTTGCTTGAGAAGGTTTTGGGACGCTCGAAGGCTTTAATTTGCGGCCGGTACCCAATTCGCCCTA
TAGTGAGTCGTATTACGCGCGCTCACTGGCCGTCGTTTTACAACGTCGTGACTGGGAAAACCCTGGCGTT
ACCCAACTTAATCGCCTTGCAGCACATCCCCCTTTCGCCAGCTGGCGTAATAGCGAAGAGGCCCGCACCG
ATCGCCCTTCCCAACAGTTGCGCAGCCTGAATGGCGAATGG
[124 nt withheld, positions 3309-3432]
C
[91 nt withheld, positions 3434-3524]
A
[49 nt withheld, positions 3526-3574]
CCTTTGACGTTGGAGTCCACGTTCTTT
[37 nt withheld, positions 3602-3638]
ACCCTATCTCGGTCTATTCTTTTGATTTATAAGGGATTTTGCCGATTTCGGCCTATTGGTTAAAAAATGA
GCTGATTTAACAAAAATTTAACGCGAATTTTAACAAAATATTAACGCTTACAATTTCCTGATGCGGTATT
TTCTCCTTACGCATCTGTGCGGTATTTCACACCGCATAGGGTAATAACTGATATAATTAAATTGAAGCTC
TAATTTGTGAGTTTAGTATACATGCATTTACTTATAATACAGTTTTTTAGTTTTGCTGGCCGCATCTTCT
CAAATATGCTTCCCAGCCTGCTTTTCTGTAACGTTCACCCTCTACCTTAGCATCCCTTCCCTTTGCAAAT
AGTCCTCTTCCAACAATAATAATGTCAGATCCTGTAGAGACCACATCATCCACGGTTCTATACTGTTGAC
CCAATGCGTCTCCCTTGTCATCTAAACCCACACCGGGTGTCATAATCAACCAATCGTAACCTTCATCTCT
TCCACCCATGTCTCTTTGAGCAATAAAGCCGATAACAAAATCTTTGTCGCTCTTCGCAATGTCAACAGTA
CCCTTAGTATATTCTCCAGTAGATAGGGAGCCCTTGCATGACAATTCTGCTAACATCAAAAGGCCTCTAG
GTTCCTTTGTTACTTCTTCTGCCGCCTGCTTCAAACCGCTAACAATACCTGGGCCCACCACACCGTGTGC
ATTCGTAATGTCTGCCCATTCTGCTATTCTGTATACACCCGCAGAGTACTGCAATTTGACTGTATTACCA
ATGTCAGCAAATTTTCTGTCTTCGAAGAGTAAAAAATTGTACTTGGCGGATAATGCCTTTAGCGGCTTAA
CTGTGCCCTCCATGGAAAAATCAGTCAAGATATCCACATGTGTTTTTAGTAAACAAATTTTGGGACCTAA
TGCTTCAACTAACTCCAGTAATTCCTTGGTGGTACGAACATCCAATGAAGCACACAAGTTTGTTTGCTTT
TCGTGCATGATATTAAATAGCTTGGCAGCAACAGGACTAGGATGAGTAGCAGCACGTTCCTTATATGTAG
CTTTCGACATGATTTATCTTCGTTTCCTGCAGGTTTTTGTTCTGTGCAGTTGGGTTAAGAATACTGGGCA
ATTTCATGTTTCTTCAACACTACATATGCGTATATATACCAATCTAAGTCTGTGCTCCTTCCTTCGTTCT
TCCTTCTGTTCGGAGATTACCGAATCAAAAAAATTTCAAGGAAACCGAAATCAAAAAAAAGAATAAAAAA
AAAATGATGAATTGAAAAGGTGGTATGGTGCACTCTCAGTACAATCTGCTCTGATGCCGCATAGTTAAGC
CAGCCCCGACACCCGCCAACACCCGCTGACGCGCCCTGACGGGCTTGTCTGCTCCCGGCATCCGCTTACA
GACAAGCTGTGACCGTCTCCGGGAGCTGCATGTGTCAGAGGTTTTCACCGTCATCACCGAAACGCGCGAG
ACGAAAGGGCCTCGTGATACGCCTATTTTTATAGGTTAATGTCATGATAATAATGGTTTCTTAGACGGAT
CGCTTGCCTGTAACTTACACGCGCCTCGTATCTTTTAATGATGGAATAATTTGGGAATTTACTCTGTGTT
TATTTATTTTTATGTTTTGTATTTGGATTTTAGAAAGTAAATAAAGAAGGTAGAAGAGTTACGGAATGAA
GAAAAAAAAATAAACAAAGGTTTAAAAAATTTCAACAAAAAGCGTACTTTACATATATATTTATTAGACA
AGAAAAGCAGATTAAATAGATATACATTCGATTAACGATAAGTAAAATGTAAAATCACAGGATTTTCGTG
TGTGGTCTTCTACACAGACAAGATGAAACAATTCGGCATTAATACCTGAGAGCAGGAAGAGCAAGATAAA
AGGTAGTATTTGTTGGCGATCCCCCTAGAGTCTTTTACATCTTCGGAAAACAAAAACTATTTTTTCTTTA
ATTTCTTTTTTTACTTTCTATTTTTAATTTATATATTTATATTAAAAAATTTAAATTATAATTATTTTTA
TAGCACGTGATGAAAAGGACCCAGGTGGCACTTTTCGGGGAAATGTGCGCGGAACCCCTATTTGTTTATT
TTTCTAAATACATTCAAATATGTATCCGCTCATGAGACAATAACCCTGATAAATGCTTCAATAATATTGA
AAAAGGAAGAGTATGAGTATTCAACATTTCCGTGTCGCCCTTATTCCCTTTTTTGCGGCATTTTGCCTTC
CTGTTTTTGCTCACCCAGAAACGCTGGTGAAAGTAAAAGATGCTGAAGATCAGTTGGGTGCACGAGTGGG
TTACATCGAACTGGATCTCAACAGCGGTAAGATCCTTGAGAGTTTTCGCCCCGAAGAACGTTTTCCAATG
ATGAGCACTTTTAAAGTTCTGCTATGTGGCGCGGTATTATCCCGTATTGACGCCGGGCAAGAGCAACTCG
GTCGCCGCATACACTATTCTCAGAATGACTTGGTTGAGTACTCACCAGTCACAGAAAAGCATCTTACGGA
TGGCATGACAGTAAGAGAATTATGCAGTGCTGCCATAACCATGAGTGATAACACTGCGGCCAACTTACTT
CTGACAACGATCGGAGGACCGAAGGAGCTAACCGCTTTTTTGCACAACATGGGGGATCATGTAACTCGCC
TTGATCGTTGGGAACCGGAGCTGAATGAAGCCATACCAAACGACGAGCGTGACACCACGATGCCTGTAGC
AATGGCAACAACGTTGCGCAAACTATTAACTGGCGAACTACTTACTCTAGCTTCCCGGCAACAATTAATA
GACTGGATGGAGGCGGATAAAGTTGCAGGACCACTTCTGCGCTCGGCCCTTCCGGCTGGCTGGTTTATTG
CTGATAAATCTGGAGCCGGTGAGCGTGGGTCTCGCGGTATCATTGCAGCACTGGGGCCAGATGGTAAGCC
CTCCCGTATCGTAGTTATCTACACGACGGGGAGTCAGGCAACTATGGATGAACGAAATAGACAGATCGCT
GAGATAGGTGCCTCACTGATTAAGCATTGGTAACTGTCAGACCAAGTTTACTCATATATACTTTAGATTG
ATTTAAAACTTCATTTTTAATTTAAAAGGATCTAGGTGAAGATCCTTTTTGATAATCTCATGACCAAAAT
CCCTTAACGTGAGTTTTCGTTCCACTGAGCGTCAGACCCCGTAGAAAAGATCAAAGGATCTTC
Features (pLannotate 1.2.2; 24 found; start..end, strand, type, name):
      1..589     +  rep_origin     ori: high-copy-number ColE1/pMB1/pBR322/pUC origin of replication
    772..864     +  CDS            lacI (fragment): lac repressor; lacI; The lac repressor binds to the lac operator to inhibit transcription in E. coli. This inhibition can be relieved by adding lactose or isopropyl-β-D-thiogalactopyranoside (IPTG).
    877..898     +  protein_bind   CAP binding site: CAP binding activates transcription in the presence of cAMP. E. coli catabolite activator protein
    913..943     +  promoter       lac promoter: promoter for the E. coli lac operon
    951..967     +  protein_bind   lac operator: The lac repressor binds to the lac operator to inhibit transcription in E. coli. This inhibition can be relieved by adding lactose or isopropyl-β-D-thiogalactopyranoside (IPTG). lac repressor encoded by lacI
   1012..1030    +  promoter       T3 promoter: promoter for bacteriophage T3 RNA polymerase
   1101..1753    -  promoter       GAL1,10 promoter: GAL1 and GAL10 genes of S. cerevisiae; divergent inducible promoter, regulated by Gal4
   1765..1789    +  CDS            YPet (fragment): yellow fluorescent protein optimized for FRET with CyPet (Nguyen and Daugherty, 2005)
   1827..1851    +  protein_bind   attB1: mutant version of attB; recombination site for the Gateway® BP reaction BP Clonase™
   1860..2777    +  CDS            R1A_BCHK4 (fragment) (sequence withheld): Experimental evidence at protein level: Swiss-Prot protein existence level 1. [Non-structural protein 1]: binds to the 40S ribosomal subunit and inhibits host translation. The nsp1-40S ribosome complex further induces an endonucleolytic cleavage near the 5'UTR of host mRNAs, targeting them for degradation. By suppressing host gene expression, nsp1 facilitates efficient viral gene expression in infected cells and evasion from host immune response (By similarity). From Bat coronavirus HKU4 (BtCoV) (BtCoV/HKU4/2004).
   2782..2806    -  protein_bind   attB2: mutant version of attB; recombination site for the Gateway® BP reaction BP Clonase™
   2810..2857    +  misc_feature   MCS (fragment): pBluescript multiple cloning site
   2858..3105    +  terminator     CYC1 terminator: S. cerevisiae CYC1; transcription terminator for CYC1
   3124..3142    -  promoter       T7 promoter: promoter for bacteriophage T7 RNA polymerase
   3150..3305    +  CDS            lacZα (fragment): LacZα fragment of β-galactosidase; lacZ fragment
   3309..3737    +  rep_origin     f1 ori (sequence partly withheld): f1 bacteriophage origin of replication; arrow indicates direction of (+) strand synthesis
   3765..3816    -  misc_feature   bom (fragment): basis of mobility region from pBR322
   3895..4698    -  CDS            URA3: orotidine-5'-phosphate decarboxylase, required for uracil biosynthesis; S. cerevisiae URA3; yeast auxotrophic marker, counterselectable with 5-fluoroorotic acid (5-FOA)
   4699..4914    -  promoter       URA3 promoter: S. cerevisiae URA3
   4922..4971    -  misc_feature   bom (fragment): basis of mobility region from pBR322
   5073..5108    -  CDS            rop (fragment): Rop protein, which maintains plasmids at low copy number; rop
   5176..5679    -  misc_feature   CEN/ARS: S. cerevisiae CEN6 centromere fused to an autonomously replicating sequence
   5716..5820    +  promoter       AmpR promoter: bla
   5821..6681    +  CDS            AmpR: β-lactamase; bla; confers resistance to ampicillin, carbenicillin, and related antibiotics
