[The description below was written by a language model from this plasmid's Addgene catalogue record and pLannotate feature annotations shown in this document.]
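Description:
pAG416GAL10-Bat-CoV-HKU4_3CL is a yeast expression plasmid of 6,851 nt, made by Gateway cloning into the pAG416GAL10-ccdB-6stop destination backbone. It is an E. coli/S. cerevisiae shuttle vector. In bacteria it replicates from a high-copy ColE1/pUC-type origin and is selected through the AmpR β-lactamase gene. In yeast it is maintained through a CEN6/ARS element, which gives stable low-copy, centromeric inheritance, and is selected by URA3 under its own promoter. URA3 complements uracil auxotrophy and can be counterselected with 5-FOA. An f1 origin and pBluescript-derived remnants are also present (lac promoter/operator, lacZα fragment, T3 and T7 promoters). Short matches to lacI, rop, bom and YPet appear to be backbone fragments rather than functional parts.

The payload is the 3CL (main) protease of bat coronavirus HKU4. It is annotated as a roughly 0.9 kb fragment of the viral replicase polyprotein (ORF1ab/R1A). The automated annotation carries descriptive text about nsp1, but that text belongs to the whole polyprotein entry, not to the segment cloned here. The coding region is flanked by attB1 and attB2 sites left by the Gateway recombination. It lies downstream of the divergent GAL1,10 promoter region, oriented so that the GAL10 side drives transcription, and it is followed by the CYC1 terminator. Expression is therefore regulated by Gal4 and inducible with galactose. No epitope tag or reporter fusion is annotated on the insert. The associated publication describes a multiplexed method for rapidly identifying viral protease inhibitors, which suggests the plasmid is used for inducible expression of this protease in yeast for inhibitor screening, although the record does not describe the assay readout.
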