Addgene plasmid #201943: pAG416GAL10-Bat-CoV-HKU4_3CL
Purpose: Expresses Bat-CoV HKU4 3CL protease from a GAL10 promoter with a URA3 marker
Depositing lab: Alejandro Chavez. Depositing organization: University of California, San Diego (UCSD). Publication: A multiplex method for rapidly identifying viral protease inhibitors. Hong SJ, Resnick SJ, Iketani S, Cha JW, Albert BA, Fazekas CT, Chang CW, Liu H, Dagan S, Abagyan MR, Fajtova P, Culbertson B, Brace B, Reddem ER, Forouhar F, Glickman JF, Balkovec JM, Stockwell BR, Shapiro L, O'Donoghue AJ, Sabo Y, Freundlich JS, Ho DD, Chavez A. Mol Syst Biol. 2025 Feb;21(2):158-172. doi: 10.1038/s44320-024-00082-1. Epub 2025 Jan 6. PubMed 39762652.
Backbone
  Vector backbone: pAG416GAL10-ccdB-6stop
  Vector type: Yeast Expression
  Selectable markers: URA3
Growth in bacteria
  Bacterial resistance: Ampicillin, 100 μg/mL
  Growth temperature: 37°C
  Growth strain: DH5alpha
  Copy number: Unknown
Gene/Insert
  Gene/Insert name: Bat-CoV HKU4 3CL protease
  Entrez Gene: ORF1ab (a.k.a. BatCoVHKU4_gp1)
  Promoter: GAL10
  Cloning method: Gateway Cloning
  Sequencing primers: 5′ tggggctctttacatttcca
Terms and licenses: Academic/Nonprofit Terms; Industry Terms: Not Available to Industry
How to cite: pAG416GAL10-Bat-CoV-HKU4_3CL was a gift from Alejandro Chavez (Addgene plasmid # 201943 ; http://n2t.net/addgene:201943 ; RRID:Addgene_201943)
